>Addgene plasmid #43922 | pXL-CAG-mBirA272-NRX3b D137A | depositor full sequence | sequence record 59323 | pXL-CAG-mBirA272-NRX3b D137A sequence 8624 bps
CTAAATTGTAAGCGTTAATATTTTGTTAAAATTCGCGTTAAATTTTTGTTAAATCAGCTCATTTTTTAAC
CAATAGGCCGAAATCGGCAAAATCCCTTATAAATCAAAAGAATAGACCGAGATAGGGT
[37 nt withheld, positions 129-165]
AAAGAACGTGGACTCCAACGTCAAAGG
[49 nt withheld, positions 193-241]
T
[91 nt withheld, positions 243-333]
G
[124 nt withheld, positions 335-458]
CCCATTCGCCATTCAGGCTGCGCAACTGTTGGGAAGGGCGATCGGTGCGGGCCTCTTCGCTATTACGCCA
GCTGGCGAAAGGGGGATGTGCTGCAAGGCGATTAAGTTGGGTAACGCCAGGGTTTTCCCAGTCACGACGT
TGTAAAACGACGGCCAGTGAGCGCGCCTCGTTCATTCACGTTTTTGAACCCGTGGAGGACGGGCAGACTC
GCGGTGCAAATGTGTTTTACAGCGTGATGGAGCAGATGAAGATGCTCGACACGCTGCAGAACACGCAGCT
AGATTAACCCTAGAAAGATAATCATATTGTGACGTACGTTAAAGATAATCATGCGTAAAATTGACGCATG
TGTTTTATCGGTCTGTATATCGAGGTTTATTTATTAATTTGAATAGATATTAAGTTTTATTATATTTACA
CTTACATACTAATAATAAATTCAACAAACAATTTATTTATGTTTATTTATTTATTAAAAAAAAACAAAAA
CTCAAAATTTCTTCTATAAAGTAACAAAACTTTTATCGAATTCCTGCAGCCCGGGGGATCCACTAGTTAT
TAATAGTAATCAATTACGGGGTCATTAGTTCATAGCCCATATATGGAGTTCCGCGTTACATAACTTACGG
TAAATGGCCCGCCTGGCTGACCGCCCAACGACCCCCGCCCATTGACGTCAATAATGACGTATGTTCCCAT
AGTAACGCCAATAGGGACTTTCCATTGACGTCAATGGGTGGACTATTTACGGTAAACTGCCCACTTGGCA
GTACATCAAGTGTATCATATGCCAAGTACGCCCCCTATTGACGTCAATGACGGTAAATGGCCCGCCTGGC
ATTATGCCCAGTACATGACCTTATGGGACTTTCCTACTTGGCAGTACATCTACGTATTAGTCATCGCTAT
TACCATGGGTCGAGGTGAGCCCCACGTTCTGCTTCACTCTCCCCATCTCCCCCCCCTCCCCACCCCCAAT
TTTGTATTTATTTATTTTTTAATTATTTTGTGCAGCGATGGGGGCGGGGGGGGGGGGGGCGCGCGCCAGG
CGGGGCGGGGCGGGGCGAGGGGCGGGGCGGGGCGAGGCGGAGAGGTGCGGCGGCAGCCAATCAGAGCGGC
GCGCTCCGAAAGTTTCCTTTTATGGCGAGGCGGCGGCGGCGGCGGCCCTATAAAAAGCGAAGCGCGCGGC
GGGCGGGAGTCGCTGCGTTGCCTTCGCCCCGTGCCCCGCTCCGCGCCGCCTCGCGCCGCCCGCCCCGGCT
CTGACTGACCGCGTTACTCCCACAGGTGAGCGGGCGGGACGGCCCTTCTCCTCCGGGCTGTAATTAGCGC
TTGGTTTAATGACGGCTCGTTTCTTTTCTGTGGCTGCGTGAAAGCCTTAAAGGGCTCCGGGAGGGCCCTT
TGTGCGGGGGGGAGCGGCTCGGGGGGTGCGTGCGTGTGTGTGTGCGTGGGGAGCGCCGCGTGCGGCCCGC
GCTGCCCGGCGGCTGTGAGCGCTGCGGGCGCGGCGCGGGGCTTTGTGCGCTCCGCGTGTGCGCGAGGGGA
GCGCGGCCGGGGGCGGTGCCCCGCGGTGCGGGGGGGCTGCGAGGGGAACAAAGGCTGCGTGCGGGGTGTG
TGCGTGGGGGGGTGAGCAGGGGGTGTGGGCGCGGCGGTCGGGCTGTAACCCCCCCCTGCACCCCCCTCCC
CGAGTTGCTGAGCACGGCCCGGCTTCGGGTGCGGGGCTCCGTGCGGGGCGTGGCGCGGGGCTCGCCGTGC
CGGGCGGGGGGTGGCGGCAGGTGGGGGTGCCGGGCGGGGCGGGGCCGCCTCGGGCCGGGGAGGGCTCGGG
GGAGGGGCGCGGCGGCCCCGGAGCGCCGGCGGCTGTCGAGGCGCGGCGAGCCGCAGCCATTGCCTTTTAT
GGTAATCGTGCGAGAGGGCGCAGGGACTTCCTTTGTCCCAAATCTGGCGGAGCCGAAATCTGGGAGGCGC
CGCCGCACCCCCTCTAGCGGGCGCGGGCGAAGCGGTGCGGCGCCGGCAGGAAGGAAATGGGCGGGGAGGG
CCTTCGTGCGTCGCCGCGCCGCCGTCCCCTTCTCCCTCTCCAGCCTCGGGGCTGTCCGCGGGGGGACGGC
TGCCTTCGGGGGGGACGGGGCAGGGCGGGGTTCGGCTTCTGGCGTGTGACCGGCGGCTCTAGAGCCTCTG
CTAACCATGTTCATGCCTTCTTCTTTTTCCTACAGCTCCTGGGCAACGTGCTGGTTATTGTGCTGTCTCA
TCATTTTGGCAAAGAATTCCTCGAGGATATCACAAGTTTGTACAAAAAAGCAGGCTTCGAAGGAGATAGA
ACCATGCACCTGAGAATCCACGCGAGACGGAGCCCTCCTCGCCGGCCGGCCTGGACGCTTGGGATCTGGT
TCCTGTTCTGGGGATGTATCGTCAGCTCTGTATGGAGTTCTTCTAATGTAGCTTCCTCCTCCTCCACCTC
TTCCTCGCCGGGGTCTCACTCTCAGCACGAGCACCATTTCCATGGCAGCAAGCATCACTCAGTGCCTATT
TCTATCTATCGTTCCCCTGTTTCCCTTCGAGGAGGACACGCTGGCGCTACGTACATCTTTGGGAAAAGTG
GTGGGCTTATCCTCTACACCTGGCCAGCCAATGACAGGCCCAGCACGCGGTCTGACCGCCTTGCCGTGGG
CTTCAGCACCACTGTGAAGGATGGCATCTTGGTCCGCATCGACAGTGCTCCAGGACTTGGTGCCTTCCTC
CAGCTTCACATAGAACAGGGGAAAATTGGAGTTGTCTTCAACATTGGCACAGTTGACATCTCCATCAAAG
AGGAGAGAACCCCTGTAAATGACGGCAAATACCATGTGGTACGCTTCACCAGGAACGGCGGCAACGCCAC
CCTGCAGGTGGACAACTGGCCAGTGAATGAACATTATCCTACAGGCCGGCAGTTAACCATCTTCAACACT
CAGGCGCAAATAGCCATTGGTGGAAAGGACAAAGGACGCCTCTTCCAAGGCCAACTCTCTGGGCTCTATT
ATGATGGTTTGAAAGTACTGAACATGGCGGCTGAGAACAACCCCAATATTAAAATCAATGGAAGTGTTCG
GCTGGTTGGAGAAGTCCCATCAATTTTGGGAACAACACAGACGACCATGAAGGATAACACCGTGCCCCTG
AAACTGATTGCTCTGCTGGCTAATGGCGAGTTCCATAGTGGCGAACAGCTGGGAGAAACCCTGGGCATGT
CCAGGGCCGCTATCAACAAGCACATTCAGACTCTGCGCGACTGGGGCGTGGACGTGTTCACCGTGCCCGG
AAAGGGCTACTCTCTGCCCGAGCCTATCCAGCTGCTGAACGCTAAACAGATTCTGGGACAGCTGGACGGC
GGGAGCGTGGCAGTCCTGCCTGTGATCGACTCCACCAATCAGTACCTGCTGGATCGAATCGGCGAGCTGA
AGAGTGGGGATGCTTGCATTGCAGAATATCAGCAGGCAGGAAGAGGACGGAGAGGGAGGAAATGGTTCTC
TCCTTTTGGAGCTAACCTGTACCTGAGTATGTTTTGGCGCCTGGAGCAGGGACCAGCAGCAATCGGCCTG
AGCCTGGTCATCGGAATTGTCATGGCAGAAGTGCTGCGAAAGCTGGGAGCAGACAAGGTGCGAGTCAAAT
GGCCCAATGACCTGTATCTGCAGGATAGAAAGCTGGCAGGCATCCTGGTGGAGCTGACCGGAAAAACAGG
CGATGCTGCACAGATCGTCATTGGCGCCGGGATTAACATGGCTATGAGGCGCGTGGAGGAAAGCGTGGTC
AATCAGGGCTGGATCACACTGCAGGAAGCAGGGATTAACCTGGACAGGAATACTCTGGCCGCTATGCTGA
TCCGAGAGCTGCGGGCAGCCCTGGAACTGTTCGAGCAGGAAGGCCTGGCTCCATATCTGTCACGGTGGGA
GAAGCTGGATAACTTCATCAATAGACCCGTGAAGCTGATCATTGGGGACAAAGAGATTTTCGGGATTAGC
CGGGGAATTGATAAACAGGGAGCCCTGCTGCTGGAACAGGACGGAATTATCAAACCCTGGATGGGCGGAG
AAATCAGTCTGCGGTCTGCCGAAAAGTCCATGCCACCAGAAATGTCTACTACTGTCATGGAAACCACTAC
TACAATGGCGACTACCACAACCCGTAAGAATCGCTCTACAGCCAGCATTCAGCCAACATCAGATGATCTT
GTTTCATCTGCTGAATGTTCAAGTGATGATGAAGACTTTGTTGAATGTGAGCCGAGTACAGCAGACTACA
AGGATGACGACGATAAGGATTACAAAGACGATGATGACAAAAACCCCACGGAGCCGGGAATCAGACGGGT
TCCGGGGGCCTCAGAGGTGATCCGGGAGTCGAGCAGCACAACAGGGATGGTCGTCGGCATTGTGGCTGCT
GCCGCCCTCTGCATCTTGATCCTCCTGTACGCCATGTACAAGTACAGGAACAGGGACGAGGGGTCCTATC
AAGTGGACGAGACGCGGAACTACATCAGCAACTCCGCCCAGAGCAACGGCACGCTCATGAAGGAGAAGCA
GCAGAGCTCGAAGAGCGGCCACAAGAAACAGAAAAACAAGGACAGGGAGTATTACGTGTTCTGCTACGAG
AACGAGGTGTAGGACCCAGCTTTCTTGTACAAAGTGGTGATTCGCGGCCGCACTCCTCAGGTGCAGGCTG
CCTATCAGAAGGTGGTGGCTGGTGTGGCCAATGCCCTGGCTCACAAATACCACTGAGATCTTTTTCCCTC
TGCCAAAAATTATGGGGACATCATGAAGCCCCTTGAGCATCTGACTTCTGGCTAATAAAGGAAATTTATT
TTCATTGCAATAGTGTGTTGGAATTTTTTGTGTCTCTCACTCGGAAGGACATATGGGAGGGCAAATCATT
TAAAACATCAGAATGAGTATTTGGTTTAGAGTTTGGCAACATATGCCCATATGCTGGCTGCCATGAACAA
AGGTTGGCTATAAAGAGGTCATCAGTATATGAAACAGCCCCCTGCTGTCCATTCCTTATTCCATAGAAAA
GCCTTGACTTGAGGTTAGATTTTTTTTATATTTTGTTTTGTGTTATTTTTTTCTTTAACATCCCTAAAAT
TTTCCTTACATGTTTTACTAGCCAGATTTTTCCTCCTCTCCTGACTACTCCCAGTCATAGCTGTCCCTCT
TCTCTTATGAAGATCCCTCGACCTGCAGCCCAAGCTTGATATCTATAACAAGAAAATATATATATAATAA
GTTATCACGTAAGTAGAACATGAAATAACAATATAATTATCGTATGAGTTAAATCTTAAAAGTCACGTAA
AAGATAATCATGCGTCATTTTGACTCACGCGGTCGTTATAGTTCAAAATCAGTGACACTTACCGCATTGA
CAAGCACGCCTCACGGGAGCTCCAAGCGGCGACTGAGATGTCCTAAATGCACAGCGACGGATTCGCGCTA
TTTAGAAAGAGAGAGCAATATTTCAAGAATGCATGCGTCAATTTTACGCAGACTATCTTTCTAGGGTTAA
TCTAGCTGCATCAGGATCATATCGTCGGGTCTTTTTTCCGGCTCAGTCATCGCCCAAGCTGGCGCTATCT
GGGCATCGGGGAGGAAGAAGCCCGTGCCTTTTCCCGCGAGGTTGAAGCGGCATGGAAAGAGTTTGCCGAG
GATGACTGCTGCTGCATTGACGTTGAGCGAAAACGCACGTTTACCATGATGATTCGGGAAGGTGTGGCCA
TGCACGCCTTTAACGGTGAACTGTTCGTTCAGGCCACCTGGGATACCAGTTCGTCGCGGCTTTTCCGGAC
ACAGTTCCGGATGGTCAGCCCGAAGCGCATCAGCAACCCGAACAATACCGGCGACAGCCGGAACTGCCGT
GCCGGTGTGCAGATTAATGACAGCGGTGCGGCGCTGGGATATTACGTCAGCGAGGACGGGTATCCTGGCT
GGATGCCGCAGAAATGGACATGGATACCCCGTGAGTTACCCGGCGGGCGCGCTTGGCGTAATCATGGTCA
TAGCTGTTTCCTGTGTGAAATTGTTATCCGCTCACAATTCCACACAACATACGAGCCGGAAGCATAAAGT
GTAAAGCCTGGGGTGCCTAATGAGTGAGCTAACTCACATTAATTGCGTTGCGCTCACTGCCCGCTTTCCA
GTCGGGAAACCTGTCGTGCCAGCTGCATTAATGAATCGGCCAACGCGCGGGGAGAGGCGGTTTGCGTATT
GGGCGCTCTTCCGCTTCCTCGCTCACTGACTCGCTGCGCTCGGTCGTTCGGCTGCGGCGAGCGGTATCAG
CTCACTCAAAGGCGGTAATACGGTTATCCACAGAATCAGGGGATAACGCAGGAAAGAACATGTGAGCAAA
AGGCCAGCAAAAGGCCAGGAACCGTAAAAAGGCCGCGTTGCTGGCGTTTTTCCATAGGCTCCGCCCCCCT
GACGAGCATCACAAAAATCGACGCTCAAGTCAGAGGTGGCGAAACCCGACAGGACTATAAAGATACCAGG
CGTTTCCCCCTGGAAGCTCCCTCGTGCGCTCTCCTGTTCCGACCCTGCCGCTTACCGGATACCTGTCCGC
CTTTCTCCCTTCGGGAAGCGTGGCGCTTTCTCATAGCTCACGCTGTAGGTATCTCAGTTCGGTGTAGGTC
GTTCGCTCCAAGCTGGGCTGTGTGCACGAACCCCCCGTTCAGCCCGACCGCTGCGCCTTATCCGGTAACT
ATCGTCTTGAGTCCAACCCGGTAAGACACGACTTATCGCCACTGGCAGCAGCCACTGGTAACAGGATTAG
CAGAGCGAGGTATGTAGGCGGTGCTACAGAGTTCTTGAAGTGGTGGCCTAACTACGGCTACACTAGAAGG
ACAGTATTTGGTATCTGCGCTCTGCTGAAGCCAGTTACCTTCGGAAAAAGAGTTGGTAGCTCTTGATCCG
GCAAACAAACCACCGCTGGTAGCGGTGGTTTTTTTGTTTGCAAGCAGCAGATTACGCGCAGAAAAAAAGG
ATCTCAAGAAGATCCTTTGATCTTTTCTACGGGGTCTGACGCTCAGTGGAACGAAAACTCACGTTAAGGG
ATTTTGGTCATGAGATTATCAAAAAGGATCTTCACCTAGATCCTTTTAAATTAAAAATGAAGTTTTAAAT
CAATCTAAAGTATATATGAGTAAACTTGGTCTGACAGTTACCAATGCTTAATCAGTGAGGCACCTATCTC
AGCGATCTGTCTATTTCGTTCATCCATAGTTGCCTGACTCCCCGTCGTGTAGATAACTACGATACGGGAG
GGCTTACCATCTGGCCCCAGTGCTGCAATGATACCGCGAGACCCACGCTCACCGGCTCCAGATTTATCAG
CAATAAACCAGCCAGCCGGAAGGGCCGAGCGCAGAAGTGGTCCTGCAACTTTATCCGCCTCCATCCAGTC
TATTAATTGTTGCCGGGAAGCTAGAGTAAGTAGTTCGCCAGTTAATAGTTTGCGCAACGTTGTTGCCATT
GCTACAGGCATCGTGGTGTCACGCTCGTCGTTTGGTATGGCTTCATTCAGCTCCGGTTCCCAACGATCAA
GGCGAGTTACATGATCCCCCATGTTGTGCAAAAAAGCGGTTAGCTCCTTCGGTCCTCCGATCGTTGTCAG
AAGTAAGTTGGCCGCAGTGTTATCACTCATGGTTATGGCAGCACTGCATAATTCTCTTACTGTCATGCCA
TCCGTAAGATGCTTTTCTGTGACTGGTGAGTACTCAACCAAGTCATTCTGAGAATAGTGTATGCGGCGAC
CGAGTTGCTCTTGCCCGGCGTCAATACGGGATAATACCGCGCCACATAGCAGAACTTTAAAAGTGCTCAT
CATTGGAAAACGTTCTTCGGGGCGAAAACTCTCAAGGATCTTACCGCTGTTGAGATCCAGTTCGATGTAA
CCCACTCGTGCACCCAACTGATCTTCAGCATCTTTTACTTTCACCAGCGTTTCTGGGTGAGCAAAAACAG
GAAGGCAAAATGCCGCAAAAAAGGGAATAAGGGCGACACGGAAATGTTGAATACTCATACTCTTCCTTTT
TCAATATTATTGAAGCATTTATCAGGGTTATTGTCTCATGAGCGGATACATATTTGAATGTATTTAGAAA
AATAAACAAATAGGGGTTCCGCGCACATTTCCCCGAAAAGTGCCAC
Features (pLannotate 1.2.2; 20 found; start..end, strand, type, name):
     30..458     -  rep_origin     f1 ori (sequence partly withheld): f1 bacteriophage origin of replication; arrow indicates direction of (+) strand synthesis
    463..618     -  CDS            lacZα (fragment): LacZα fragment of β-galactosidase; lacZ fragment
    620..739     +  CDS            B (fragment): PORTL_LAMBD - Experimental evidence at protein level: Swiss-Prot protein existence level 1. Forms the portal vertex of the capsid (PubMed:6228056, PubMed:6232391). This portal plays critical roles in head assembly, genome packaging, neck/tail attachment, and genome ejection (Probable). The portal protein multimerizes as a single ring-shaped homododecamer arranged around a central channel (PubMed:6232391). Binds to the terminase subunits to form the packaging machine (PubMed:7799432). From Escherichia phage lambda (Bacteriophage lambda).
   1010..1375    +  enhancer       CMV enhancer: human cytomegalovirus immediate early enhancer
   1378..1653    +  promoter       chicken β-actin promoter: No description available
   1654..2663    +  intron         chimeric intron: chimera between introns from chicken β-actin and rabbit β-globin
   2730..2754    +  protein_bind   attB1: mutant version of attB; recombination site for the Gateway® BP reaction BP Clonase™
   3600..4544    +  CDS            TurboID: mutant of the E. coli biotin ligase BioID engineered for improved catalytic efficiency (Branon et al., 2018)
   4725..4746    +  CDS            3xFLAG (fragment): three tandem FLAG® epitope tags
   5092..5116    -  protein_bind   attB2: mutant version of attB; recombination site for the Gateway® BP reaction BP Clonase™
   5130..5201    +  CDS            HBB (fragment): HBB_PONPY - Experimental evidence at transcript level: Swiss-Prot protein existence level 2. Involved in oxygen transport from the lung to the various peripheral tissues. From Pongo pygmaeus (Bornean orangutan).
   5272..5327    +  polyA_signal   β-globin poly(A) signal: rabbit β-globin polyadenylation signal (Gil and Proudfoot, 1987)
   5994..6461    +  CDS            B (fragment): PORTL_LAMBD - Experimental evidence at protein level: Swiss-Prot protein existence level 1. Forms the portal vertex of the capsid (PubMed:6228056, PubMed:6232391). This portal plays critical roles in head assembly, genome packaging, neck/tail attachment, and genome ejection (Probable). The portal protein multimerizes as a single ring-shaped homododecamer arranged around a central channel (PubMed:6232391). Binds to the terminase subunits to form the packaging machine (PubMed:7799432). From Escherichia phage lambda (Bacteriophage lambda).
   6499..6515    -  protein_bind   lac operator: The lac repressor binds to the lac operator to inhibit transcription in E. coli. This inhibition can be relieved by adding lactose or isopropyl-β-D-thiogalactopyranoside (IPTG). lac repressor encoded by lacI
   6523..6553    -  promoter       lac promoter: promoter for the E. coli lac operon
   6568..6589    -  protein_bind   CAP binding site: CAP binding activates transcription in the presence of cAMP. E. coli catabolite activator protein
   6602..6694    -  CDS            lacI (fragment): lac repressor; lacI; The lac repressor binds to the lac operator to inhibit transcription in E. coli. This inhibition can be relieved by adding lactose or isopropyl-β-D-thiogalactopyranoside (IPTG).
   6877..7465    -  rep_origin     ori: high-copy-number ColE1/pMB1/pBR322/pUC origin of replication
   7636..8496    -  CDS            AmpR: β-lactamase; bla; confers resistance to ampicillin, carbenicillin, and related antibiotics
   8497..8601    -  promoter       AmpR promoter: bla
