[The description below was written by a language model from this plasmid's Addgene catalogue record and pLannotate feature annotations shown in this document.]
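Description:
pXL-CAG-mBirA272-NRX3b D137A is an 8.6 kb mammalian expression plasmid built on the pXL-CAG backbone. It is maintained in E. coli through a high-copy ColE1/pUC-type origin and selected with ampicillin via the β-lactamase gene and its native promoter. An f1 origin and remnants of a lacZα/lac promoter cloning region are also present. The annotation picks up two short stretches resembling the lambda phage portal protein gene on either side of the expression cassette. These look like backbone filler rather than functional coding sequence, and the record does not explain their role.

The expression cassette is driven by the composite CAG promoter (CMV immediate-early enhancer, chicken β-actin promoter and a chimeric β-actin/β-globin intron), which gives strong constitutive transcription in mammalian cells, and it ends with a rabbit β-globin polyadenylation signal. The insert was introduced by Gateway recombination and is flanked by attB1 and attB2 sites. It encodes a fusion of E. coli biotin ligase BirA with neurexin-3β carrying a D137A substitution, tagged with 2xFLAG. The annotation tool labels the ligase segment as TurboID and the epitope as a 3xFLAG fragment, presumably because of sequence similarity to the BirA and 2xFLAG parts named in the catalogue. About 850 bp of insert upstream of the ligase match and further sequence after the FLAG tag are unannotated, which is consistent with the ligase sitting within neurexin sequence, although the exact arrangement is not stated. The meaning of "272" in the name and the functional effect of D137A are also not stated. The associated work concerns imaging trans-cellular neurexin–neuroligin interactions by enzymatic probe ligation, so this mutant fusion was probably used as a variant or control in those assays.
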