Addgene plasmid #43922: pXL-CAG-mBirA272-NRX3b D137A
Depositing lab: Alice Ting. Depositing organization: Massachusetts Institute of Technology. Publication: Imaging trans-cellular neurexin-neuroligin interactions by enzymatic probe ligation. Liu DS, Loh KH, Lam SS, White KA, Ting AY. PLoS One. 2013;8(2):e52823. doi: 10.1371/journal.pone.0052823. Epub 2013 Feb 14. PubMed 23457442.
Backbone
  Vector backbone: pXL-CAG
  Backbone size w/o insert (bp): 6299
  Total vector size (bp): 8624
  Vector type: Mammalian Expression
Growth in bacteria
  Bacterial resistance: Ampicillin, 100 μg/mL
  Growth temperature: 37°C
  Growth strain: XL1 Blue
  Copy number: High Copy
Gene/Insert
  Gene/Insert name: BirA272-NRX3b (alt names: Neurexin3b; BirA)
  Species: H. sapiens (human), Synthetic
  Insert size (bp): 2772
  Mutation: D137A
  Entrez Gene: birA (a.k.a. ECs_4900)
  Promoter: CAG
  Tag / fusion protein: 2XFLAG
  Cloning method: Gateway Cloning
  Sequencing primers: 5′ CACCCCCTCTAGCGGGCGCGG; 3′ TGTGAGCCAGGGCATTGGCCACACC
Terms and licenses: Academic/Nonprofit Terms; Industry Terms: Not Available to Industry
How to cite: pXL-CAG-mBirA272-NRX3b D137A was a gift from Alice Ting (Addgene plasmid # 43922 ; http://n2t.net/addgene:43922 ; RRID:Addgene_43922)
