>Addgene plasmid #43922 | pXL-CAG-mBirA272-NRX3b D137A | addgene partial sequence | sequence record 62184 | rb_glob_PA_term-R 5'-CCCATATGTCCTTCCGAGTG-3'
AATTTCCTTTATTAGCCAGAAGTCAGATGCTCAAGGGGCTTCATGATGTCCCCATAATTTTTGGCAGAGG
GAAAAAGATCTCAGTGGTATTTGTGAGCCAGGGCATTGGCCACACCAGCCACCACCTTCTGATAGGCAGC
CTGCACCTGAGGAGTGCGGCCGCGAATCACCACTTTGTACAAGAAAGCTGGGTCCTACACCTCGTTCTCG
TAGCAGAACACGTAATACTCCCTGTCCTTGTTTTTCTGTTTCTTGTGGCCGCTCTTCGAGCTCTGCTGCT
TCTCCTTCATGAGCGTGCCGTTGCTCTGGGCGGAGTTGCTGATGTAGTTCCGCGTCTCGTCCACTTGATA
GGACCCCTCGTCCCTGTTCCTGTACTTGTACATGGCGTACAGGAGGATCAAGATGCAGAGGGCGGCAGCA
GCCACAATGCCGACGACCATCCCTGTTGTGCTGCTCGACTCCCGGATCACCTCTGAGGCCCCCGGAACCC
GTCTGATTCCCGGCTCCGTGGGGTTTTTGTCATCATCGTCTTTGTAATCCTTATCGTCGTCATCCTTGTA
GTCTGCTGTACTCGGCTCACATTCAACAAAGTCTTCATCATCACTTGAACATTCAGCAGATGAAACAAGA
TCATCTGATGTTGGCTGAATGCTGGCTGTAGAGCGATTCTTACGGGTTGTGGTAGTCGCCATTGTAGTAG
TGGTTTCCATGACAGTAGTAGACATTTCTGGTGGCATGGACTTTTCGGCAGACCGCAGACTGATTTCTCC
GCCCATCCAGGGTTTGATATCGTCTGTCACACA
