>Addgene plasmid #43922 | pXL-CAG-mBirA272-NRX3b D137A | addgene partial sequence | sequence record 62186 | pCAG-F 5'-GCAACGTGCTGGTTATTGTG-3'
TTCCTCGAGGATATCACAAGTTTGTACAAAAAAGCAGGCTTCGAAGGAGATAGAACCATGCACCTGAGAA
TCCACGCGAGACGGAGCCCTCCTCGCCGGCCGGCCTGGACGCTTGGGATCTGGTTCCTGTTCTGGGGATG
TATCGTCAGCTCTGTATGGAGTTCTTCTAATGTAGCTTCCTCCTCCTCCACCTCTTCCTCGCCGGGGTCT
CACTCTCAGCACGAGCACCATTTCCATGGCAGCAAGCATCACTCAGTGCCTATTTCTATCTATCGTTCCC
CTGTTTCCCTTCGAGGAGGACACGCTGGCGCTACGTACATCTTTGGGAAAAGTGGTGGGCTTATCCTCTA
CACCTGGCCAGCCAATGACAGGCCCAGCACGCGGTCTGACCGCCTTGCCGTGGGCTTCAGCACCACTGTG
AAGGATGGCATCTTGGTCCGCATCGACAGTGCTCCAGGACTTGGTGCCTTCCTCCAGCTTCACATAGAAC
AGGGGAAAATTGGAGTTGTCTTCAACATTGGCACAGTTGACATCTCCATCAAAGAGGAGAGAACCCCTGT
AAATGACGGCAAATACCATGTGGTACGCTTCACCAGGAACGGCGGCAACGCCACCCTGCAGGTGGACAAC
TGGCCAGTGAATGAACATTATCCTACAGGCCGGCAGTTAACCATCTTCAACACTCAGGCGCAAATAGCCA
TTGGTGGAAAGGACAAAGGACGCCTCTTCCAAGGCCAACTCTCTGGGCTCTATTATGATGGTTTGAAAGT
ACTGAACATGGCGGCTGAGAACAACCCCAATATTAAAATCAATGGAAGTGT
