>Addgene plasmid #43922 | pXL-CAG-mBirA272-NRX3b D137A | addgene partial sequence | sequence record 62188 | hNRX3b-F1 5'-ggcagttaaccatcttcaacac-3'
AGGCCAACTCTCTGGGCTCTATTATGATGGTTTGAAAGTACTGAACATGGCGGCTGAGAACAACCCCAAT
ATTAAAATCAATGGAAGTGTTCGGCTGGTTGGAGAAGTCCCATCAATTTTGGGAACAACACAGACGACCA
TGAAGGATAACACCGTGCCCCTGAAACTGATTGCTCTGCTGGCTAATGGCGAGTTCCATAGTGGCGAACA
GCTGGGAGAAACCCTGGGCATGTCCAGGGCCGCTATCAACAAGCACATTCAGACTCTGCGCGACTGGGGC
GTGGACGTGTTCACCGTGCCCGGAAAGGGCTACTCTCTGCCCGAGCCTATCCAGCTGCTGAACGCTAAAC
AGATTCTGGGACAGCTGGACGGCGGGAGCGTGGCAGTCCTGCCTGTGATCGACTCCACCAATCAGTACCT
GCTGGATCGAATCGGCGAGCTGAAGAGTGGGGATGCTTGCATTGCAGAATATCAGCAGGCAGGAAGAGGA
CGGAGAGGGAGGAAATGGTTCTCTCCTTTTGGAGCTAACCTGTACCTGAGTATGTTTTGGCGCCTGGAGC
AGGGACCAGCAGCAATCGGCCTGAGCCTGGTCATCGGAATTGTCATGGCAGAAGTGCTGCGAAAGCTGGG
AGCAGACAAGGTGCGAGTCAAATGGCCCAATGACCTGTATCTGCAGGATAGAAAGCTGGCAGGCATCCTG
GTGGAGCTGACCGGAAAAACAGGCGATGCTGCACAGATCGTCATTGGCGCCGGGATTAACATGGCTATGA
GGCGCGTGGAGGAAAGCGTGGTCAATCAGGGCTGGATCACACTGCAGGAAGCAGG
